>Addgene plasmid #237236 | Ec holD-pET(3c) | addgene full sequence | sequence record 469263 | Addgene NGS Result
CGTTTCGGTGATGACGGTGAAAACCTCTGACACATGCAGCTCCCGGAGACGGTCACAGCTTGTCTGTAAG
CGGATGCCGGGAGCAGACAAGCCCGTCAGGGCGCGTCAGCGGGTGTTGGCGGGTGTCGGGGCGCAGCCAT
GACCCAGTCACGTAGCGATAGCGGAGTGTATACTGGCTTAACTATGCGGCATCAGAGCAGATTGTACTGA
GAGTGCACCATTGCGGTGTGAAATACCGCACAGATGCGTAAGGAGAAAATACCGCATCAGGCGCTCTTCC
GCTTCCTCGCTCACTGACTCGCTGCGCTCGGTCGTTCGGCTGCGGCGAGCGGTATCAGCTCACTCAAAGG
CGGTAATACGGTTATCCACAGAATCAGGGGATAACGCAGGAAAGAACATGTGAGCAAAAGGCCAGCAAAA
GGCCAGGAACCGTAAAAAGGCCGCGTTGCTGGCGTTTTTCCATAGGCTCCGCCCCCCTGACGAGCATCAC
AAAAATCGACGCTCAAGTCAGAGGTGGCGAAACCCGACAGGACTATAAAGATACCAGGCGTTTCCCCCTG
GAAGCTCCCTCGTGCGCTCTCCTGTTCCGACCCTGCCGCTTACCGGATACCTGTCCGCCTTTCTCCCTTC
GGGAAGCGTGGCGCTTTCTCATAGCTCACGCTGTAGGTATCTCAGTTCGGTGTAGGTCGTTCGCTCCAAG
CTGGGCTGTGTGCACGAACCCCCCGTTCAGCCCGACCGCTGCGCCTTATCCGGTAACTATCGTCTTGAGT
CCAACCCGGTAAGACACGACTTATCGCCACTGGCAGCAGCCACTGGTAACAGGATTAGCAGAGCGAGGTA
TGTAGGCGGTGCTACAGAGTTCTTGAAGTGGTGGCCTAACTACGGCTACACTAGAAGGACAGTATTTGGT
ATCTGCGCTCTGCTGAAGCCAGTTACCTTCGGAAAAAGAGTTGGTAGCTCTTGATCCGGCAAACAAACCA
CCGCTGGTAGCGGTGGTTTTTTTGTTTGCAAGCAGCAGATTACGCGCAGAAAAAAAGGATCTCAAGAAGA
TCCTTTGATCTTTTCTACGGGGTCTGACGCTCAGTGGAACGAAAACTCACGTTAAGGGATTTTGGTCATG
AGATTATCAAAAAGGATCTTCACCTAGATCCTTTTAAATTAAAAATGAAGTTTTAAATCAATCTAAAGTA
TATATGAGTAAACTTGGTCTGACAGTTACCAATGCTTAATCAGTGAGGCACCTATCTCAGCGATCTGTCT
ATTTCGTTCATCCATAGTTGCCTGACTCCCCGTCGTGTAGATAACTACGATACGGGAGGGCTTACCATCT
GGCCCCAGTGCTGCAATGATACCGCGAGACCCACGCTCACCGGCTCCAGATTTATCAGCAATAAACCAGC
CAGCCGGAAGGGCCGAGCGCAGAAGTGGTCCTGCAACTTTATCCGCCTCCATCCAGTCTATTAATTGTTG
CCGGGAAGCTAGAGTAAGTAGTTCGCCAGTTAATAGTTTGCGCAACGTTGTTGCCATTGCTGCAGGCATC
GTGGTGTCACGCTCGTCGTTTGGTATGGCTTCATTCAGCTCCGGTTCCCAACGATCAAGGCGAGTTACAT
GATCCCCCATGTTGTGCAAAAAAGCGGTTAGCTCCTTCGGTCCTCCGATCGTTGTCAGAAGTAAGTTGGC
CGCAGTGTTATCACTCATGGTTATGGCAGCACTGCATAATTCTCTTACTGTCATGCCATCCGTAAGATGC
TTTTCTGTGACTGGTGAGTACTCAACCAAGTCATTCTGAGAATAGTGTATGCGGCGACCGAGTTGCTCTT
GCCCGGCGTCAACACGGGATAATACCGCGCCACATAGCAGAACTTTAAAAGTGCTCATCATTGGAAAACG
TTCTTCGGGGCGAAAACTCTCAAGGATCTTACCGCTGTTGAGATCCAGTTCGATGTAACCCACTCGTGCA
CCCAACTGATCTTCAGCATCTTTTACTTTCACCAGCGTTTCTGGGTGAGCAAAAACAGGAAGGCAAAATG
CCGCAAAAAAGGGAATAAGGGCGACACGGAAATGTTGAATACTCATACTCTTCCTTTTTCAATATTATTG
AAGCATTTATCAGGGTTATTGTCTCATGAGCGGATACATATTTGAATGTATTTAGAAAAATAAACAAATA
GGGGTTCCGCGCACATTTCCCCGAAAAGTGCCACCTGACGTCTAAGAAACCATTATTATCATGACATTAA
CCTATAAAAATAGGCGTATCACGAGGCCCTTTCGTCTTCAAGAATTCTCATGTTTGACAGCTTATCATCG
ATAAGCTTTAATGCGGTAGTTTATCACAGTTAAATTGCTAACGCAGTCAGGCACCGTGTATGAAATCTAA
CAATGCGCTCATCGTCATCCTCGGCACCGTCACCCTGGATGCTGTAGGCATAGGCTTGGTTATGCCGGTA
CTGCCGGGCCTCTTGCGGGATATCGTCCATTCCGACAGCATCGCCAGTCACTATGGCGTGCTGCTAGCGC
TATATGCGTTGATGCAATTTCTATGCGCACCCGTTCTCGGAGCACTGTCCGACCGCTTTGGCCGCCGCCC
AGTCCTGCTCGCTTCGCTACTTGGAGCCACTATCGACTACGCGATCATGGCGACCACACCCGTCCTGTGG
ATATCCGGATATAGTTCCTCCTTTCAGCAAAAAACCCCTCAAGACCCGTTTAGAGGCCCCAAGGGGTTAT
GCTAGTTATTGCTCAGCGGTGGCAGCAGCCAACTCAGCTTCCTTTCGGGCTTTGTTAGCAGCCGGATCCC
TGCAGGCCGGTGAATGAGTCAAAGGTAAACAGCGTTTCATCGGCATCAAAGAAAATCCAGTCCCACTTCA
TTATTCCACCTTGTATTACATACTGATTGGCAACGCCATGATGATGGCGTCTTCGCGACCGTCCGTGGTG
GGGTAGTAATTGCGGCGAATCGTCGCCTCGTTAAAGCCTAAACTTTCGTACAGGGCAATGGCGGCAGCGT
TTGAAGCACGGACTTCCAGCCATAGTGTCGCCACGCCGCGTTTTTCCAGTTCGTCGATCAGATGTTCCAG
CAGCGCCCTTCCCAATCCCTGACGCTGATAGTCAGGATCGACCGCAATATTGAACAATGTAGCTTCATCC
AGCACCACTTGCGTAATCGCAAACGCCGCCATTTTGCCGTTTTGCGTTAACTGAAAGTTGAGATAACGCT
CGCCCTGGTTGCTGGCAAACGTTTTTTCACTCCACGGAAAGGCGTGGGCGCGTTGTTCAATGTGGTAAGC
CGCCGGTAAATCAGTCGTTTCGAGGGAAGAAATCGTGTTCATATGTGCAAATTTGTTGCCATAACGCGGC
GCGTGCCGTTGGGTTTGCCCGTAAATCGGTGAGCGCCGGTGATGCCACCTGAGCGCCTTCCAGTGATAGC
GGTTCGTCAGTACCCAACCGCCAACTGTTGCAGTGACTGCCTTGCGGCAGCATCGCGATTTTTTCTGGCG
TCAGTTGCAGCACCTGGTCGGGGCTGACGGTTAATGCGCGCAGAACATCGCTCACTAAAGGATCAGTCAG
GGCGGGAAGATCGTTTGCCACCATCACCAGACGGACGTGTGCCGGGATCGCAATGGCAATCTCCCCCTGC
AACGCGCCAGGGCGACGCAGCGACCACTGGGTAATGCCCAGTTGCTGTAACTGCCAGTCTCGTCGGGATG
TCATATGTATATCTCCTTCTTAAAGTTAAACAAAATTATTTCTAGAGGGAAACCGTTGTGGTCTCCCTAT
AGTGAGTCGTATTAATTTCGCGGGATCGAGATCTCGATCCTCTACGCCGGACGCATCGTGGCCGGCATCA
CCGGCGCCACAGGTGCGGTTGCTGGCGCCTATATCGCCGACATCACCGATGGGGAAGATCGGGCTCGCCA
CTTCGGGCTCATGAGCGCTTGTTTCGGCGTGGGTATGGTGGCAGGCCCCGTGGCCGGGGGACTGTTGGGC
GCCATCTCCTTGCATGCACCATTCCTTGCGGCGGCGGTGCTCAACGGCCTCAACCTACTACTGGGCTGCT
TCCTAATGCAGGAGTCGCATAAGGGAGAGCGTCGACCGATGCCCTTGAGAGCCTTCAACCCAGTCAGCTC
CTTCCGGTGGGCGCGGGGCATGACTATCGTCGCCGCACTTATGACTGTCTTCTTTATCATGCAACTCGTA
GGACAGGTGCCGGCAGCGCTCTGGGTCATTTTCGGCGAGGACCGCTTTCGCTGGAGCGCGACGATGATCG
GCCTGTCGCTTGCGGTATTCGGAATCTTGCACGCCCTCGCTCAAGCCTTCGTCACTGGTCCCGCCACCAA
ACGTTTCGGCGAGAAGCAGGCCATTATCGCCGGCATGGCGGCCGACGCGCTGGGCTACGTCTTGCTGGCG
TTCGCGACGCGAGGCTGGATGGCCTTCCCCATTATGATTCTTCTCGCTTCCGGCGGCATCGGGATGCCCG
CGTTGCAGGCCATGCTGTCCAGGCAGGTAGATGACGACCATCAGGGACAGCTTCAAGGATCGCTCGCGGC
TCTTACCAGCCTAACTTCGATCATTGGACCGCTGATCGTCACGGCGATTTATGCCGCCTCGGCGAGCACA
TGGAACGGGTTGGCATGGATTGTAGGCGCCGCCCTATACCTTGTCTGCCTCCCCGCGTTGCGTCGCGGTG
CATGGAGCCGGGCCACCTCGACCTGAATGGAAGCCGGCGGCACCTCGCTAACGGATTCACCACTCCAAGA
ATTGGAGCCAATCAATTCTTGCGGAGAACTGTGAATGCGCAAACCAACCCTTGGCAGAACATATCCATCG
CGTCCGCCATCTCCAGCAGCCGCACGCGGCGCATCTCGGGCAGCGTTGGGTCCTGGCCACGGGTGCGCAT
GATCGTGCTCCTGTCGTTGAGGACCCGGCTAGGCTGGCGGGGTTGCCTTACTGGTTAGCAGAATGAATCA
CCGATACGCGAGCGAACGTGAAGCGACTGCTGCTGCAAAACGTCTGCGACCTGAGCAACAACATGAATGG
TCTTCGGTTTCCGTGTTTCGTAAAGTCTGGAAACGCGGAAGTCAGCGCCCTGCACCATTATGTTCCGGAT
CTGCATCGCAGGATGCTGCTGGCTACCCTGTGGAACACCTACATCTGTATTAACGAAGCGCTGGCATTGA
CCCTGAGTGATTTTTCTCTGGTCCCGCCGCATCCATACCGCCAGTTGTTTACCCTCACAACGTTCCAGTA
ACCGGGCATGTTCATCATCAGTAACCCGTATCGTGAGCATCCTCTCTCGTTTCATCGGTATCATTACCCC
CATGAACAGAAATCCCCCTTACACGGAGGCATCAGTGACCAAACAGGAAAAAACCGCCCTTAACATGGCC
CGCTTTATCAGAAGCCAGACATTAACGCTTCTGGAGAAACTCAACGAGCTGGACGCGGATGAACAGGCAG
ACATCTGTGAATCGCTTCACGACCACGCTGATGAGCTTTACCGCAGCTGCCTCGCG
Features (pLannotate 1.2.2; 16 found; start..end, strand, type, name):
    132..271     +  misc_feature   bom: basis of mobility region from pBR322
    457..1045    -  rep_origin     ori: high-copy-number ColE1/pMB1/pBR322/pUC origin of replication
   1216..2076    -  CDS            AmpR: β-lactamase; bla; confers resistance to ampicillin, carbenicillin, and related antibiotics
   2077..2181    -  promoter       AmpR promoter: bla
   2294..2322    +  promoter       tet promoter: E. coli promoter for tetracycline efflux protein gene
   2370..2662    +  CDS            TcR (fragment): tetracycline efflux protein; tet; confers resistance to tetracycline
   2688..2735    -  terminator     T7 terminator: transcription terminator for bacteriophage T7 RNA polymerase
   2743..2792    -  CDS            SET1 (fragment): solubility-enhancement tag derived from T7 phage gene 10B
   2800..2871    -  CDS            yjjG (fragment): YJJG_ECOLI - Experimental evidence at protein level: Swiss-Prot protein existence level 1. Nucleotidase that shows high phosphatase activity toward non- canonical pyrimidine nucleotides and three canonical nucleoside 5'- monophosphates (UMP, dUMP, and dTMP), and very low activity against TDP, IMP, UDP, GMP, dGMP, AMP, dAMP, and 6-phosphogluconate. Appears to function as a house-cleaning nucleotidase in vivo, since the general nucleotidase activity of YjjG allows it to protect cells against non- canonical pyrimidine derivatives such as 5-fluoro-2'-deoxyuridine, 5- fluorouridine, 5-fluoroorotate
   2889..3332    -  CDS            rimI: RIMI_ECO57 - Experimental evidence at protein level: Swiss-Prot protein existence level 1. Acetylates the N-terminal alanine of ribosomal protein S18. From Escherichia coli O157:H7.
   3304..3714    -  CDS            holD: HOLD_ECOLI - Experimental evidence at protein level: Swiss-Prot protein existence level 1. Part of the beta sliding clamp loading complex, which hydrolyzes ATP to load the beta clamp onto primed DNA to form the DNA replication pre-initiation complex (PubMed:2040637). DNA polymerase III is a complex, multichain enzyme responsible for most of the replicative synthesis in bacteria. This DNA polymerase also exhibits 3' to 5' exonuclease activity. The exact function of the psi subunit is unknown. From Escherichia coli (strain K12).
   3722..3744    -  RBS            RBS: efficient ribosome binding site from bacteriophage T7 gene 10 (Olins and Rangwala, 1989)
   3776..3794    -  promoter       T7 promoter: promoter for bacteriophage T7 RNA polymerase
   3816..4716    +  CDS            TcR (fragment): tetracycline efflux protein; tet; confers resistance to tetracycline
   4958..5338    -  CDS            YPB1_ECOLX: Protein predicted: Swiss-Prot protein existence level 4. From Escherichia coli.
   5355..30      +  CDS            rop (across the origin): Rop protein, which maintains plasmids at low copy number; rop
