[The description below was written by a language model from this plasmid's Addgene catalogue record and pLannotate feature annotations shown in this document.]
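Description:
Ec holD-pET(3c) is a bacterial expression plasmid built on the pET-3c backbone for over-producing the E. coli holD gene product, the psi subunit of DNA polymerase III holoenzyme, which is part of the clamp-loading complex that places the beta sliding clamp on primed DNA. The plasmid is about 5.5 kb and carries the pBR322-derived replication module: a ColE1/pMB1-type origin together with the bom mobility region and the rop gene, whose product restrains copy number, consistent with the low-copy designation in the catalogue entry. Selection is by ampicillin through the β-lactamase gene and its own promoter. The tetracycline resistance gene of the parental pBR322 is present only as two fragments flanking the expression cassette, so it is interrupted and not expected to be functional.

The expression cassette consists of a T7 promoter followed by the efficient ribosome binding site from phage T7 gene 10, then the holD coding sequence, with a T7 terminator at the far end. No lac operator or lacI gene is annotated, so transcription depends simply on T7 RNA polymerase supplied by the host, as in DE3 lysogen strains. The insert appears to be a genomic fragment rather than the bare open reading frame. Downstream of holD, and slightly overlapping it, lies the neighbouring rimI gene (ribosomal protein S18 alanine acetyltransferase), followed by a short piece of yjjG. A small remnant of the T7 gene 10 leader sits before the terminator. No affinity tag on psi is annotated, which suggests native, untagged protein. The cloning sites used are not recorded. The plasmid is suited to producing psi for biochemical reconstitution studies of the replicase.
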