Addgene plasmid #237236: Ec holD-pET(3c)
Purpose: over-express E. coli holD (Pol III psi subunit)
Depositing lab: Michael O'Donnell. Depositing organization: Rockefeller University.
Backbone
  Vector backbone: pET-3c
  Vector type: Bacterial Expression
Growth in bacteria
  Bacterial resistance: Ampicillin, 100 μg/mL
  Growth temperature: 37°C
  Growth strain: DH5alpha
  Copy number: Low Copy
Gene/Insert
  Gene/Insert name: holD (psi)
  Species: E. coli
  Entrez Gene: holD (a.k.a. b4372, ECK4363)
  Cloning method: Restriction Enzyme; 5′ cloning site Unknown (unknown if destroyed)
Terms and licenses: Academic/Nonprofit Terms; Industry Terms: Not Available to Industry
How to cite: Ec holD-pET(3c) was a gift from Michael O'Donnell (Addgene plasmid # 237236 ; http://n2t.net/addgene:237236 ; RRID:Addgene_237236)
